>Addgene plasmid #221057 | H43R SUMO1 | addgene full sequence | sequence record 459098 | Addgene NGS Result
TTAATATACTCCCCTTCTTTTTTATCACCAAGATCCTCCGTTGAGGGTTTGGCTTCCTGATCACTCATAG
AACCACCCCATGAGCCGCCGAATTCATGCATGCCCTGAAAATACAGGTTTTCGTGATGATGGTGGTGATG
GTGGTGCATGATATGTATATCTCCTTCTTAAAGTTAAACAAAATTATTTCTAGAGGGGAATTGTTATCCG
CTCACAATTCCCCTATAGTGAGTCGTATTAATTTCGCGGGATCGAGATCTCGATCCTCTACGCCGGACGC
ATCGTGGCCGGCATCACCGGCGCCACAGGTGCGGTTGCTGGCGCCTATATCGCCGACATCACCGATGGGG
AAGATCGGGCTCGCCACTTCGGGCTCATGAGCGCTTGTTTCGGCGTGGGTATGGTGGCAGGCCCCGTGGC
CGGGGGACTGTTGGGCGCCATCTCCTTGCATGCACCATTCCTTGCGGCGGCGGTGCTCAACGGCCTCAAC
CTACTACTGGGCTGCTTCCTAATGCAGGAGTCGCATAAGGGAGAGCGTCGAGATCCCGGACACCATCGAA
TGGCGCAAAACCTTTCGCGGTATGGCATGATAGCGCCCGGAAGAGAGTCAATTCAGGGTGGTGAATGTGA
AACCAGTAACGTTATACGATGTCGCAGAGTATGCCGGTGTCTCTTATCAGACCGTTTCCCGCGTGGTGAA
CCAGGCCAGCCACGTTTCTGCGAAAACGCGGGAAAAAGTGGAAGCGGCGATGGCGGAGCTGAATTACATT
CCCAACCGCGTGGCACAACAACTGGCGGGCAAACAGTCGTTGCTGATTGGCGTTGCCACCTCCAGTCTGG
CCCTGCACGCGCCGTCGCAAATTGTCGCGGCGATTAAATCTCGCGCCGATCAACTGGGTGCCAGCGTGGT
GGTGTCGATGGTAGAACGAAGCGGCGTCGAAGCCTGTAAAGCGGCGGTGCACAATCTTCTCGCGCAACGC
GTCAGTGGGCTGATCATTAACTATCCGCTGGATGACCAGGATGCCATTGCTGTGGAAGCTGCCTGCACTA
ATGTTCCGGCGTTATTTCTTGATGTCTCTGACCAGACACCCATCAACAGTATTATTTTCTCCCATGAAGA
CGGTACGCGACTGGGCGTGGAGCATCTGGTCGCATTGGGTCACCAGCAAATCGCGCTGTTAGCGGGCCCA
TTAAGTTCTGTCTCGGCGCGTCTGCGTCTGGCTGGCTGGCATAAATATCTCACTCGCAATCAAATTCAGC
CGATAGCGGAACGGGAAGGCGACTGGAGTGCCATGTCCGGTTTTCAACAAACCATGCAAATGCTGAATGA
GGGCATCGTTCCCACTGCGATGCTGGTTGCCAACGATCAGATGGCGCTGGGCGCAATGCGCGCCATTACC
GAGTCCGGGCTGCGCGTTGGTGCGGATATCTCGGTAGTGGGATACGACGATACCGAAGACAGCTCATGTT
ATATCCCGCCGTTAACCACCATCAAACAGGATTTTCGCCTGCTGGGGCAAACCAGCGTGGACCGCTTGCT
GCAACTCTCTCAGGGCCAGGCGGTGAAGGGCAATCAGCTGTTGCCCGTCTCACTGGTGAAAAGAAAAACC
ACCCTGGCGCCCAATACGCAAACCGCCTCTCCCCGCGCGTTGGCCGATTCATTAATGCAGCTGGCACGAC
AGGTTTCCCGACTGGAAAGCGGGCAGTGAGCGCAACGCAATTAATGTAAGTTAGCTCACTCATTAGGCAC
CGGGATCTCGACCGATGCCCTTGAGAGCCTTCAACCCAGTCAGCTCCTTCCGGTGGGCGCGGGGCATGAC
TATCGTCGCCGCACTTATGACTGTCTTCTTTATCATGCAACTCGTAGGACAGGTGCCGGCAGCGCTCTGG
GTCATTTTCGGCGAGGACCGCTTTCGCTGGAGCGCGACGATGATCGGCCTGTCGCTTGCGGTATTCGGAA
TCTTGCACGCCCTCGCTCAAGCCTTCGTCACTGGTCCCGCCACCAAACGTTTCGGCGAGAAGCAGGCCAT
TATCGCCGGCATGGCGGCCGACGCGCTGGGCTACGTCTTGCTGGCGTTCGCGACGCGAGGCTGGATGGCC
TTCCCCATTATGATTCTTCTCGCTTCCGGCGGCATCGGGATGCCCGCGTTGCAGGCCATGCTGTCCAGGC
AGGTAGATGACGACCATCAGGGACAGCTTCAAGGATCGCTCGCGGCTCTTACCAGCCTAACTTCGATCAT
TGGACCGCTGATCGTCACGGCGATTTATGCCGCCTCGGCGAGCACATGGAACGGGTTGGCATGGATTGTA
GGCGCCGCCCTATACCTTGTCTGCCTCCCCGCGTTGCGTCGCGGTGCATGGAGCCGGGCCACCTCGACCT
GAATGGAAGCCGGCGGCACCTCGCTAACGGATTCACCACTCCAAGAATTGGAGCCAATCAATTCTTGCGG
AGAACTGTGAATGCGCAAACCAACCCTTGGCAGAACATATCCATCGCGTCCGCCATCTCCAGCAGCCGCA
CGCGGCGCATCTCGGGCAGCGTTGGGTCCTGGCCACGGGTGCGCATGATCGTGCTCCTGTCGTTGAGGAC
CCGGCTAGGCTGGCGGGGTTGCCTTACTGGTTAGCAGAATGAATCACCGATACGCGAGCGAACGTGAAGC
GACTGCTGCTGCAAAACGTCTGCGACCTGAGCAACAACATGAATGGTCTTCGGTTTCCGTGTTTCGTAAA
GTCTGGAAACGCGGAAGTCAGCGCCCTGCACCATTATGTTCCGGATCTGCATCGCAGGATGCTGCTGGCT
ACCCTGTGGAACACCTACATCTGTATTAACGAAGCGCTGGCATTGACCCTGAGTGATTTTTCTCTGGTCC
CGCCGCATCCATACCGCCAGTTGTTTACCCTCACAACGTTCCAGTAACCGGGCATGTTCATCATCAGTAA
CCCGTATCGTGAGCATCCTCTCTCGTTTCATCGGTATCATTACCCCCATGAACAGAAATCCCCCTTACAC
GGAGGCATCAGTGACCAAACAGGAAAAAACCGCCCTTAACATGGCCCGCTTTATCAGAAGCCAGACATTA
ACGCTTCTGGAGAAACTCAACGAGCTGGACGCGGATGAACAGGCAGACATCTGTGAATCGCTTCACGACC
ACGCTGATGAGCTTTACCGCAGCTGCCTCGCGCGTTTCGGTGATGACGGTGAAAACCTCTGACACATGCA
GCTCCCGGAGACGGTCACAGCTTGTCTGTAAGCGGATGCCGGGAGCAGACAAGCCCGTCAGGGCGCGTCA
GCGGGTGTTGGCGGGTGTCGGGGCGCAGCCATGACCCAGTCACGTAGCGATAGCGGAGTGTATACTGGCT
TAACTATGCGGCATCAGAGCAGATTGTACTGAGAGTGCACCATTGCGGTGTGAAATACCGCACAGATGCG
TAAGGAGAAAATACCGCATCAGGCGCTCTTCCGCTTCCTCGCTCACTGACTCGCTGCGCTCGGTCGTTCG
GCTGCGGCGAGCGGTATCAGCTCACTCAAAGGCGGTAATACGGTTATCCACAGAATCAGGGGATAACGCA
GGAAAGAACATGTGAGCAAAAGGCCAGCAAAAGGCCAGGAACCGTAAAAAGGCCGCGTTGCTGGCGTTTT
TCCATAGGCTCCGCCCCCCTGACGAGCATCACAAAAATCGACGCTCAAGTCAGAGGTGGCGAAACCCGAC
AGGACTATAAAGATACCAGGCGTTTCCCCCTGGAAGCTCCCTCGTGCGCTCTCCTGTTCCGACCCTGCCG
CTTACCGGATACCTGTCCGCCTTTCTCCCTTCGGGAAGCGTGGCGCTTTCTCATAGCTCACGCTGTAGGT
ATCTCAGTTCGGTGTAGGTCGTTCGCTCCAAGCTGGGCTGTGTGCACGAACCCCCCGTTCAGCCCGACCG
CTGCGCCTTATCCGGTAACTATCGTCTTGAGTCCAACCCGGTAAGACACGACTTATCGCCACTGGCAGCA
GCCACTGGTAACAGGATTAGCAGAGCGAGGTATGTAGGCGGTGCTACAGAGTTCTTGAAGTGGTGGCCTA
ACTACGGCTACACTAGAAGGACAGTATTTGGTATCTGCGCTCTGCTGAAGCCAGTTACCTTCGGAAAAAG
AGTTGGTAGCTCTTGATCCGGCAAACAAACCACCGCTGGTAGCGGTGGTTTTTTTGTTTGCAAGCAGCAG
ATTACGCGCAGAAAAAAAGGATCTCAAGAAGATCCTTTGATCTTTTCTACGGGGTCTGACGCTCAGTGGA
ACGAAAACTCACGTTAAGGGATTTTGGTCATGAGATTATCAAAAAGGATCTTCACCTAGATCCTTTTAAA
TTAAAAATGAAGTTTTAAATCAATCTAAAGTATATATGAGTAAACTTGGTCTGACAGTTACCAATGCTTA
ATCAGTGAGGCACCTATCTCAGCGATCTGTCTATTTCGTTCATCCATAGTTGCCTGACTCCCCGTCGTGT
AGATAACTACGATACGGGAGGGCTTACCATCTGGCCCCAGTGCTGCAATGATACCGCGAGACCCACGCTC
ACCGGCTCCAGATTTATCAGCAATAAACCAGCCAGCCGGAAGGGCCGAGCGCAGAAGTGGTCCTGCAACT
TTATCCGCCTCCATCCAGTCTATTAATTGTTGCCGGGAAGCTAGAGTAAGTAGTTCGCCAGTTAATAGTT
TGCGCAACGTTGTTGCCATTGCTGCAGGCATCGTGGTGTCACGCTCGTCGTTTGGTATGGCTTCATTCAG
CTCCGGTTCCCAACGATCAAGGCGAGTTACATGATCCCCCATGTTGTGCAAAAAAGCGGTTAGCTCCTTC
GGTCCTCCGATCGTTGTCAGAAGTAAGTTGGCCGCAGTGTTATCACTCATGGTTATGGCAGCACTGCATA
ATTCTCTTACTGTCATGCCATCCGTAAGATGCTTTTCTGTGACTGGTGAGTACTCAACCAAGTCATTCTG
AGAATAGTGTATGCGGCGACCGAGTTGCTCTTGCCCGGCGTCAACACGGGATAATACCGCGCCACATAGC
AGAACTTTAAAAGTGCTCATCATTGGAAAACGTTCTTCGGGGCGAAAACTCTCAAGGATCTTACCGCTGT
TGAGATCCAGTTCGATGTAACCCACTCGTGCACCCAACTGATCTTCAGCATCTTTTACTTTCACCAGCGT
TTCTGGGTGAGCAAAAACAGGAAGGCAAAATGCCGCAAAAAAGGGAATAAGGGCGACACGGAAATGTTGA
ATACTCATACTCTTCCTTTTTCAATATTATTGAAGCATTTATCAGGGTTATTGTCTCATGAGCGGATACA
TATTTGAATGTATTTAGAAAAATAAACAAATAGGGGTTCCGCGCACATTTCCCCGAAAAGTGCCACCTGA
CGTCTAAGAAACCATTATTATCATGACATTAACCTATAAAAATAGGCGTATCACGAGGCCCTTTCGGGCT
TTGTTATCCGCCGGTCTGTTCCTGGTATACTTCAATCACGTCCTCCTCTTCCATACCCAGCTCTTTAGGA
GTATGGTTGTCCGCGATGCGCTGGCCTTCGAACAGGAAGCGTAAGCTGTTCATCGGAACACCCTGGCGCT
GGCAATACGATTCCTTCAGCTTTTTCAGACGCGTAGTCATCTTAACTTTGAAATGAATCTCGCTACTGTC
CTGTCCAATCACTTTCAGT
Features (pLannotate 1.2.2; 17 found; start..end, strand, type, name):
    102..122     -  CDS            TEV site: tobacco etch virus (TEV) protease recognition and cleavage site
    160..182     -  RBS            RBS: efficient ribosome binding site from bacteriophage T7 gene 10 (Olins and Rangwala, 1989)
    197..221     -  protein_bind   lac operator: The lac repressor binds to the lac operator to inhibit transcription in E. coli. This inhibition can be relieved by adding lactose or isopropyl-β-D-thiogalactopyranoside (IPTG). lac repressor encoded by lacI
    222..240     -  promoter       T7 promoter: promoter for bacteriophage T7 RNA polymerase
    262..541     +  CDS            TcR (fragment): tetracycline efflux protein; tet; confers resistance to tetracycline
    549..626     +  promoter       lacI promoter: lacI
    627..1709    +  CDS            lacI: lac repressor; lacI; The lac repressor binds to the lac operator to inhibit transcription in E. coli. This inhibition can be relieved by adding lactose or isopropyl-β-D-thiogalactopyranoside (IPTG).
   1722..1743    +  protein_bind   CAP binding site: CAP binding activates transcription in the presence of cAMP. E. coli catabolite activator protein
   1758..2382    +  CDS            TcR (fragment): tetracycline efflux protein; tet; confers resistance to tetracycline
   2624..3004    -  CDS            YPB1_ECOLX: Protein predicted: Swiss-Prot protein existence level 4. From Escherichia coli.
   3021..3212    +  CDS            rop: Rop protein, which maintains plasmids at low copy number; rop
   3314..3453    +  misc_feature   bom: basis of mobility region from pBR322
   3639..4227    -  rep_origin     ori: high-copy-number ColE1/pMB1/pBR322/pUC origin of replication
   4398..5258    -  CDS            AmpR: β-lactamase; bla; confers resistance to ampicillin, carbenicillin, and related antibiotics
   5259..5363    -  promoter       AmpR promoter: bla
   5450..5466    -  CDS            SET1 (fragment): solubility-enhancement tag derived from T7 phage gene 10B
   5467..68      -  CDS            SUMO1 (across the origin): SUMO1_HUMAN - Also known as SMT3C, SMT3H3, UBL1. Experimental evidence at protein level: Swiss-Prot protein existence level 1. Ubiquitin-like protein that can be covalently attached to proteins as a monomer or a lysine-linked polymer. Covalent attachment via an isopeptide bond to its substrates requires prior activation by the E1 complex SAE1-SAE2 and linkage to the E2 enzyme UBE2I, and can be promoted by E3 ligases such as PIAS1-4, RANBP2 or CBX4. This post- translational modification on lysine residues of proteins plays a crucial role in a number of cellular processes such as nuclear transpo
