[The description below was written by a language model from this plasmid's Addgene catalogue record and pLannotate feature annotations shown in this document.]
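Description:
H43R SUMO1 is a pET-family bacterial expression plasmid (about 5.7 kb in the sequenced record) for producing human SUMO1 carrying a histidine-to-arginine substitution at residue 43. It replicates in E. coli from a pBR322/ColE1-type origin. The adjacent rop gene and bom region are consistent with the low copy number given in the catalogue. Selection is by ampicillin through the β-lactamase gene and its own promoter. Two annotated tetracycline-resistance fragments are non-functional remnants of the pBR322 lineage, not usable markers.

The expression cassette has the standard T7lac arrangement: a T7 promoter immediately followed by a lac operator, then the T7 gene 10 ribosome binding site. A lacI gene with its own promoter supplies the repressor. Transcription therefore depends on a host that provides T7 RNA polymerase, and it is held off until relieved by IPTG or lactose. Downstream of the ribosome binding site, the open reading frame contains a TEV protease recognition site ahead of the SUMO1 coding sequence, which spans the numbering origin of the circular record. The catalogue lists an N-terminal His tag, which the feature table does not annotate separately. It presumably lies upstream of the TEV site, which would allow affinity purification followed by proteolytic tag removal. A very short match to a T7 gene 10B-derived solubility tag sits just after SUMO1 and may be an incidental annotation hit. No T7 terminator is annotated.

The plasmid is intended for recombinant production of the H43R point mutant. The associated work examines how surface charge modulates phase separation of multidomain proteins, so the mutation most likely serves as a charge-altering variant of the SUMO1 domain.
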