Addgene plasmid #221057: H43R SUMO1
Purpose: Expression of H43R SUMO1 protein under T7 promoter
Depositing lab: Michael Rosen. Depositing organization: University of Texas Southwestern Medical Center. Publication: Surface Charge Can Modulate Phase Separation of Multidomain Proteins. Kim J, Qin S, Zhou HX, Rosen MK. J Am Chem Soc. 2024 Feb 7;146(5):3383-3395. doi: 10.1021/jacs.3c12789. Epub 2024 Jan 23. PubMed 38262618.
Backbone
  Vector backbone: pET
  Backbone size w/o insert (bp): 5500
  Vector type: Bacterial Expression
Growth in bacteria
  Bacterial resistance: Ampicillin, 100 μg/mL
  Growth temperature: 37°C
  Growth strain: DH5alpha
  Copy number: Low Copy
Gene/Insert
  Gene/Insert name: H43R site mutation on SUMO 1
  Species: H. sapiens (human)
  Insert size (bp): 327
  Mutation: H43R
  Entrez Gene: SUMO1 (a.k.a. DAP1, GMP1, OFC10, PIC1, SENP2, SMT3, SMT3C, SMT3H3, UBL1)
  Promoter: T7
  Tag / fusion protein: His (N terminal on insert)
  Cloning method: Gibson Cloning
  Sequencing primers: 5′ TAATACGACTCACTATAGGG
Resource information
  A portion of this plasmid was derived from a plasmid made by: Jonggul
Terms and licenses: Academic/Nonprofit Terms; Industry Terms: Not Available to Industry
How to cite: H43R SUMO1 was a gift from Michael Rosen (Addgene plasmid # 221057 ; http://n2t.net/addgene:221057 ; RRID:Addgene_221057)
