>Addgene plasmid #221057 | H43R SUMO1 | depositor partial sequence | sequence record 433077 | Insert
ATGCATGAATTCGGCGGCTCATGGGGNGGTTCTATGAGTGATCAGGAAGCCAAACCCTCAACGGAGGATC
TTGGTGATAAAAAAGAAGGGGAGTATATTAAACTGAAAGTGATTGGACNGGACAGTAGCGAGATTCATTT
CAAAGTTAAGATGACTACGCGTCTGAAAAAGCTGAAGGAATCGTATTGCCAGCGCCAGGGTGTTCCGATG
AACAGCTTACGCTTCCTGTTCGAAGGCCAGCGCATCGCGNACAACCATACTCCTAAAGAGCTGGGTATGG
AAGAGGAGGACGTGATTGAAGTATACCAGGAACAGACCGGCGGATAA
